Addgene plasmid #76603: DGUOK gRNA (BRDN0001147942)
Purpose: 3rd generation lentiviral gRNA plasmid targeting human DGUOK
Depositing lab: John Doench & David Root. Depositing organization: Broad Institute. Publication: Optimized sgRNA design to maximize activity and minimize off-target effects of CRISPR-Cas9. Doench JG, Fusi N, Sullender M, Hegde M, Vaimberg EW, Donovan KF, Smith I, Tothova Z, Wilen C, Orchard R, Virgin HW, Listgarten J, Root DE. Nat Biotechnol. 2016 Jan 18. doi: 10.1038/nbt.3437. PubMed 26780180.
Backbone
  Vector backbone: lentiGuide-Puro
  Backbone manufacturer: Zhang Lab (Addgene plasmid # 52963)
  Vector type: Mammalian Expression, Lentiviral, CRISPR
  Selectable markers: Puromycin
Growth in bacteria
  Bacterial resistance: Ampicillin, 100 μg/mL
  Growth temperature: 37°C
  Growth strain: DH5alpha
  Copy number: High Copy
Gene/Insert
  Gene/Insert name: DGUOK (alt names: DGUOK; NM_080916.2)
  gRNA/shRNA sequence: CTACAGAACCTGTAGCAACA
  Species: H. sapiens (human)
  Entrez Gene: DGUOK (a.k.a. MTDPS3, NCPH, NCPH1, PEOB4, dGK)
  Promoter: hU6
  Cloning method: Unknown
  Sequencing primers: 5′ U6-F; 3′ pS2-R
Terms and licenses: Academic/Nonprofit Terms; Industry Terms: Not Available to Industry
Depositor comments: The gRNA was designed to target the following Genbank reference sequence(s): NM_080916.2,NM_080918.2. Note that this plasmid does NOT contain Cas9. It should be used in conjunction with lentiCas9-Blast (Addgene #52962) or otherwise with cell lines already expressing Cas9. Browse the full kinome gRNA library at http://www.addgene.org/pooled-library/broadgpp-human-kinome/ or visit http://www.broadinstitute.org/rnai/public/ for detailed protocols and information.
How to cite: DGUOK gRNA (BRDN0001147942) was a gift from John Doench & David Root (Addgene plasmid # 76603 ; http://n2t.net/addgene:76603 ; RRID:Addgene_76603)
