[The description below was written by a language model from this plasmid's Addgene catalogue record and pLannotate feature annotations shown in this document.]
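Description:
DGUOK gRNA (BRDN0001147942) is a third-generation lentiviral single-guide RNA plasmid built on the lentiGuide-Puro backbone, carrying one guide directed against human DGUOK (deoxyguanosine kinase). It is about 8.3 kb and is maintained in E. coli through a high-copy ColE1/pUC-type origin with ampicillin selection from the β-lactamase gene. An f1 origin, remnants of the lac region, T7/T3 promoters and an SV40 origin are also annotated as backbone carry-over.

The transfer cassette is framed by an RSV promoter fused to a truncated HIV-1 5' LTR, which makes genomic RNA production Tat-independent, and a self-inactivating ΔU3 3' LTR followed by an SV40 polyadenylation signal. Between them lie the Ψ packaging signal with a partial gag sequence, the Rev response element for nuclear export of the unspliced viral RNA, and a central polypurine tract that aids nuclear import of the provirus. The payload consists of two expression units. A human U6 RNA polymerase III promoter drives the DGUOK-specific spacer joined to the Streptococcus pyogenes Cas9 guide scaffold. Downstream, the EF-1α core promoter with its intron A drives puromycin N-acetyltransferase for selection of transduced mammalian cells, with a WPRE to enhance transcript expression.

The plasmid does not encode Cas9, so it is meant to be used with a separate Cas9 lentivector or in cells that already express the nuclease. The guide was designed against two DGUOK reference transcripts and belongs to a human kinome gRNA collection associated with work on optimized sgRNA design. It is typically used for knockout of DGUOK in human cells.
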