Features (pLannotate 1.2.2; 29 found; start..end, strand, type, name):
     14..80      +  CDS            small t antigen (fragment): SV40 (simian virus 40) small t antigen
    106..317     +  promoter       EF-1α core promoter: core promoter for human elongation factor EF-1α
    318..1256    +  intron         EF-1α intron A: intron upstream of the start codon of human EF-1α
   1278..1877    +  CDS            PuroR (fragment): puromycin N-acetyltransferase; pac from Streptomyces; confers resistance to puromycin
   1893..2481    +  misc_feature   WPRE: woodchuck hepatitis virus posttranscriptional regulatory element
   2532..2551    +  misc_feature   cPPT/CTS (fragment): central polypurine tract and central termination sequence of HIV-1
   2553..2786    +  LTR            3' LTR (ΔU3): self-inactivating 3' long terminal repeat (LTR) from HIV-1
   2864..2985    +  polyA_signal   SV40 poly(A) signal: SV40 polyadenylation signal
   3025..3160    +  rep_origin     SV40 ori: SV40 origin of replication
   3181..3199    -  promoter       T7 promoter: promoter for bacteriophage T7 RNA polymerase
   3207..3362    +  CDS            lacZα (fragment): LacZα fragment of β-galactosidase; lacZ fragment
   3367..3795    +  rep_origin     f1 ori (sequence partly withheld): f1 bacteriophage origin of replication; arrow indicates direction of (+) strand synthesis
   3848..3952    +  promoter       AmpR promoter: bla
   3953..4813    +  CDS            AmpR: β-lactamase; bla; confers resistance to ampicillin, carbenicillin, and related antibiotics
   4984..5572    +  rep_origin     ori: high-copy-number ColE1/pMB1/pBR322/pUC origin of replication
   5755..5847    +  CDS            lacI (fragment): lac repressor; lacI; The lac repressor binds to the lac operator to inhibit transcription in E. coli. This inhibition can be relieved by adding lactose or isopropyl-β-D-thiogalactopyranoside (IPTG).
   5860..5881    +  protein_bind   CAP binding site: CAP binding activates transcription in the presence of cAMP. E. coli catabolite activator protein
   5896..5926    +  promoter       lac promoter: promoter for the E. coli lac operon
   5934..5950    +  protein_bind   lac operator: The lac repressor binds to the lac operator to inhibit transcription in E. coli. This inhibition can be relieved by adding lactose or isopropyl-β-D-thiogalactopyranoside (IPTG). lac repressor encoded by lacI
   5995..6013    +  promoter       T3 promoter: promoter for bacteriophage T3 RNA polymerase
   6041..6267    +  promoter       RSV promoter: Rous sarcoma virus enhancer/promoter
   6268..6448    +  LTR            5' LTR (truncated): truncated 5' long terminal repeat (LTR) from HIV-1
   6495..6620    +  misc_feature   HIV-1 Ψ: packaging signal of human immunodeficiency virus type 1
   6604..6967    +  CDS            HIV-1 gag (fragment): gag protein from human immunodeficiency virus 1; gag
   7113..7346    +  misc_feature   RRE: The Rev response element (RRE) of HIV-1 allows for Rev-dependent mRNA export from the nucleus to the cytoplasm.
   7723..7749    +  CDS            Rev (fragment): human immunodeficiency virus 1 (HIV-1) Rev protein; rev; enhances nuclear export of unspliced and incompletely spliced viral mRNAs
   7753..7993    +  promoter       U6 promoter: RNA polymerase III promoter for human U6 snRNA
   8023..8098    +  misc_RNA       gRNA scaffold: guide RNA scaffold for the Streptococcus pyogenes CRISPR/Cas9 system
   8154..8271    +  misc_feature   cPPT/CTS: central polypurine tract and central termination sequence of HIV-1
>Addgene plasmid #76603 | DGUOK gRNA (BRDN0001147942) | addgene full sequence | sequence record 186152 | Addgene Assembled Sequence
CCCGGGTGCAAAGATGGATAAAGTTTTAAACAGAGAGGAATCTTTGCAGCTAATGGACCTTCTAGGTCTT
GAAAGGAGTGGGAATTGGCTCCGGTGCCCGTCAGTGGGCAGAGCGCACATCGCCCACAGTCCCCGAGAAG
TTGGGGGGAGGGGTCGGCAATTGATCCGGTGCCTAGAGAAGGTGGCGCGGGGTAAACTGGGAAAGTGATG
TCGTGTACTGGCTCCGCCTTTTTCCCGAGGGTGGGGGAGAACCGTATATAAGTGCAGTAGTCGCCGTGAA
CGTTCTTTTTCGCAACGGGTTTGCCGCCAGAACACAGGTAAGTGCCGTGTGTGGTTCCCGCGGGCCTGGC
CTCTTTACGGGTTATGGCCCTTGCGTGCCTTGAATTACTTCCACCTGGCTGCAGTACGTGATTCTTGATC
CCGAGCTTCGGGTTGGAAGTGGGTGGGAGAGTTCGAGGCCTTGCGCTTAAGGAGCCCCTTCGCCTCGTGC
TTGAGTTGAGGCCTGGCCTGGGCGCTGGGGCCGCCGCGTGCGAATCTGGTGGCACCTTCGCGCCTGTCTC
GCTGCTTTCGATAAGTCTCTAGCCATTTAAAATTTTTGATGACCTGCTGCGACGCTTTTTTTCTGGCAAG
ATAGTCTTGTAAATGCGGGCCAAGATCTGCACACTGGTATTTCGGTTTTTGGGGCCGCGGGCGGCGACGG
GGCCCGTGCGTCCCAGCGCACATGTTCGGCGAGGCGGGGCCTGCGAGCGCGGCCACCGAGAATCGGACGG
GGGTAGTCTCAAGCTGGCCGGCCTGCTCTGGTGCCTGGCCTCGCGCCGCCGTGTATCGCCCCGCCCTGGG
CGGCAAGGCTGGCCCGGTCGGCACCAGTTGCGTGAGCGGAAAGATGGCCGCTTCCCGGCCCTGCTGCAGG
GAGCTCAAAATGGAGGACGCGGCGCTCGGGAGAGCGGGCGGGTGAGTCACCCACACAAAGGAAAAGGGCC
TTTCCGTCCTCAGCCGTCGCTTCATGTGACTCCACGGAGTACCGGGCGCCGTCCAGGCACCTCGATTAGT
TCTCGAGCTTTTGGAGTACGTCGTCTTTAGGTTGGGGGGAGGGGTTTTATGCGATGGAGTTTCCCCACAC
TGAGTGGGTGGAGACTGAAGTTAGGCCAGCTTGGCACTTGATGTAATTCTCCTTGGAATTTGCCCTTTTT
GAGTTTGGATCTTGGTTCATTCTCAAGCCTCAGACAGTGGTTCAAAGTTTTTTTCTTCCATTTCAGGTGT
CGTGACGTACGGCCACCATGACCGAGTACAAGCCCACGGTGCGCCTCGCCACCCGCGACGACGTCCCCAG
GGCCGTACGCACCCTCGCCGCCGCGTTCGCCGACTACCCCGCCACGCGCCACACCGTCGATCCGGACCGC
CACATCGAGCGGGTCACCGAGCTGCAAGAACTCTTCCTCACGCGCGTCGGGCTCGACATCGGCAAGGTGT
GGGTCGCGGACGACGGCGCCGCCGTGGCGGTCTGGACCACGCCGGAGAGCGTCGAAGCGGGGGCGGTGTT
CGCCGAGATCGGCCCGCGCATGGCCGAGTTGAGCGGTTCCCGGCTGGCCGCGCAGCAACAGATGGAAGGC
CTCCTGGCGCCGCACCGGCCCAAGGAGCCCGCGTGGTTCCTGGCCACCGTCGGAGTCTCGCCCGACCACC
AGGGCAAGGGTCTGGGCAGCGCCGTCGTGCTCCCCGGAGTGGAGGCGGCCGAGCGCGCCGGGGTGCCCGC
CTTCCTGGAGACCTCCGCGCCCCGCAACCTCCCCTTCTACGAGCGGCTCGGCTTCACCGTCACCGCCGAC
GTCGAGGTGCCCGAAGGACCGCGCACCTGGTGCATGACCCGCAAGCCCGGTGCCTGAACGCGTTAAGTCG
ACAATCAACCTCTGGATTACAAAATTTGTGAAAGATTGACTGGTATTCTTAACTATGTTGCTCCTTTTAC
GCTATGTGGATACGCTGCTTTAATGCCTTTGTATCATGCTATTGCTTCCCGTATGGCTTTCATTTTCTCC
TCCTTGTATAAATCCTGGTTGCTGTCTCTTTATGAGGAGTTGTGGCCCGTTGTCAGGCAACGTGGCGTGG
TGTGCACTGTGTTTGCTGACGCAACCCCCACTGGTTGGGGCATTGCCACCACCTGTCAGCTCCTTTCCGG
GACTTTCGCTTTCCCCCTCCCTATTGCCACGGCGGAACTCATCGCCGCCTGCCTTGCCCGCTGCTGGACA
GGGGCTCGGCTGTTGGGCACTGACAATTCCGTGGTGTTGTCGGGGAAATCATCGTCCTTTCCTTGGCTGC
TCGCCTGTGTTGCCACCTGGATTCTGCGCGGGACGTCCTTCTGCTACGTCCCTTCGGCCCTCAATCCAGC
GGACCTTCCTTCCCGCGGCCTGCTGCCGGCTCTGCGGCCTCTTCCGCGTCTTCGCCTTCGCCCTCAGACG
AGTCGGATCTCCCTTTGGGCCGCCTCCCCGCGTCGACTTTAAGACCAATGACTTACAAGGCAGCTGTAGA
TCTTAGCCACTTTTTAAAAGAAAAGGGGGGACTGGAAGGGCTAATTCACTCCCAACGAAGACAAGATCTG
CTTTTTGCTTGTACTGGGTCTCTCTGGTTAGACCAGATCTGAGCCTGGGAGCTCTCTGGCTAACTAGGGA
ACCCACTGCTTAAGCCTCAATAAAGCTTGCCTTGAGTGCTTCAAGTAGTGTGTGCCCGTCTGTTGTGTGA
CTCTGGTAACTAGAGATCCCTCAGACCCTTTTAGTCAGTGTGGAAAATCTCTAGCAGTACGTATAGTAGT
TCATGTCATCTTATTATTCAGTATTTATAACTTGCAAAGAAATGAATATCAGAGAGTGAGAGGAACTTGT
TTATTGCAGCTTATAATGGTTACAAATAAAGCAATAGCATCACAAATTTCACAAATAAAGCATTTTTTTC
ACTGCATTCTAGTTGTGGTTTGTCCAAACTCATCAATGTATCTTATCATGTCTGGCTCTAGCTATCCCGC
CCCTAACTCCGCCCATCCCGCCCCTAACTCCGCCCAGTTCCGCCCATTCTCCGCCCCATGGCTGACTAAT
TTTTTTTATTTATGCAGAGGCCGAGGCCGCCTCGGCCTCTGAGCTATTCCAGAAGTAGTGAGGAGGCTTT
TTTGGAGGCCTAGGGACGTACCCAATTCGCCCTATAGTGAGTCGTATTACGCGCGCTCACTGGCCGTCGT
TTTACAACGTCGTGACTGGGAAAACCCTGGCGTTACCCAACTTAATCGCCTTGCAGCACATCCCCCTTTC
GCCAGCTGGCGTAATAGCGAAGAGGCCCGCACCGATCGCCCTTCCCAACAGTTGCGCAGCCTGAATGGCG
AATGGG
[124 nt withheld, positions 3367-3490]
C
[91 nt withheld, positions 3492-3582]
A
[49 nt withheld, positions 3584-3632]
CCTTTGACGTTGGAGTCCACGTTCTTT
[37 nt withheld, positions 3660-3696]
ACCCTATCTCGGTCTATTCTTTTGATTTATAAGGGATTTTGCCGATTTCGGCCTATTGGTTAAAAAATGA
GCTGATTTAACAAAAATTTAACGCGAATTTTAACAAAATATTAACGCTTACAATTTAGGTGGCACTTTTC
GGGGAAATGTGCGCGGAACCCCTATTTGTTTATTTTTCTAAATACATTCAAATATGTATCCGCTCATGAG
ACAATAACCCTGATAAATGCTTCAATAATATTGAAAAAGGAAGAGTATGAGTATTCAACATTTCCGTGTC
GCCCTTATTCCCTTTTTTGCGGCATTTTGCCTTCCTGTTTTTGCTCACCCAGAAACGCTGGTGAAAGTAA
AAGATGCTGAAGATCAGTTGGGTGCACGAGTGGGTTACATCGAACTGGATCTCAACAGCGGTAAGATCCT
TGAGAGTTTTCGCCCCGAAGAACGTTTTCCAATGATGAGCACTTTTAAAGTTCTGCTATGTGGCGCGGTA
TTATCCCGTATTGACGCCGGGCAAGAGCAACTCGGTCGCCGCATACACTATTCTCAGAATGACTTGGTTG
AGTACTCACCAGTCACAGAAAAGCATCTTACGGATGGCATGACAGTAAGAGAATTATGCAGTGCTGCCAT
AACCATGAGTGATAACACTGCGGCCAACTTACTTCTGACAACGATCGGAGGACCGAAGGAGCTAACCGCT
TTTTTGCACAACATGGGGGATCATGTAACTCGCCTTGATCGTTGGGAACCGGAGCTGAATGAAGCCATAC
CAAACGACGAGCGTGACACCACGATGCCTGTAGCAATGGCAACAACGTTGCGCAAACTATTAACTGGCGA
ACTACTTACTCTAGCTTCCCGGCAACAATTAATAGACTGGATGGAGGCGGATAAAGTTGCAGGACCACTT
CTGCGCTCGGCCCTTCCGGCTGGCTGGTTTATTGCTGATAAATCTGGAGCCGGTGAGCGTGGGTCTCGCG
GTATCATTGCAGCACTGGGGCCAGATGGTAAGCCCTCCCGTATCGTAGTTATCTACACGACGGGGAGTCA
GGCAACTATGGATGAACGAAATAGACAGATCGCTGAGATAGGTGCCTCACTGATTAAGCATTGGTAACTG
TCAGACCAAGTTTACTCATATATACTTTAGATTGATTTAAAACTTCATTTTTAATTTAAAAGGATCTAGG
TGAAGATCCTTTTTGATAATCTCATGACCAAAATCCCTTAACGTGAGTTTTCGTTCCACTGAGCGTCAGA
CCCCGTAGAAAAGATCAAAGGATCTTCTTGAGATCCTTTTTTTCTGCGCGTAATCTGCTGCTTGCAAACA
AAAAAACCACCGCTACCAGCGGTGGTTTGTTTGCCGGATCAAGAGCTACCAACTCTTTTTCCGAAGGTAA
CTGGCTTCAGCAGAGCGCAGATACCAAATACTGTTCTTCTAGTGTAGCCGTAGTTAGGCCACCACTTCAA
GAACTCTGTAGCACCGCCTACATACCTCGCTCTGCTAATCCTGTTACCAGTGGCTGCTGCCAGTGGCGAT
AAGTCGTGTCTTACCGGGTTGGACTCAAGACGATAGTTACCGGATAAGGCGCAGCGGTCGGGCTGAACGG
GGGGTTCGTGCACACAGCCCAGCTTGGAGCGAACGACCTACACCGAACTGAGATACCTACAGCGTGAGCT
ATGAGAAAGCGCCACGCTTCCCGAAGGGAGAAAGGCGGACAGGTATCCGGTAAGCGGCAGGGTCGGAACA
GGAGAGCGCACGAGGGAGCTTCCAGGGGGAAACGCCTGGTATCTTTATAGTCCTGTCGGGTTTCGCCACC
TCTGACTTGAGCGTCGATTTTTGTGATGCTCGTCAGGGGGGCGGAGCCTATGGAAAAACGCCAGCAACGC
GGCCTTTTTACGGTTCCTGGCCTTTTGCTGGCCTTTTGCTCACATGTTCTTTCCTGCGTTATCCCCTGAT
TCTGTGGATAACCGTATTACCGCCTTTGAGTGAGCTGATACCGCTCGCCGCAGCCGAACGACCGAGCGCA
GCGAGTCAGTGAGCGAGGAAGCGGAAGAGCGCCCAATACGCAAACCGCCTCTCCCCGCGCGTTGGCCGAT
TCATTAATGCAGCTGGCACGACAGGTTTCCCGACTGGAAAGCGGGCAGTGAGCGCAACGCAATTAATGTG
AGTTAGCTCACTCATTAGGCACCCCAGGCTTTACACTTTATGCTTCCGGCTCGTATGTTGTGTGGAATTG
TGAGCGGATAACAATTTCACACAGGAAACAGCTATGACCATGATTACGCCAAGCGCGCAATTAACCCTCA
CTAAAGGGAACAAAAGCTGGAGCTGCAAGCTTAATGTAGTCTTATGCAATACTCTTGTAGTCTTGCAACA
TGGTAACGATGAGTTAGCAACATGCCTTACAAGGAGAGAAAAAGCACCGTGCATGCCGATTGGTGGAAGT
AAGGTGGTACGATCGTGCCTTATTAGGAAGGCAACAGACGGGTCTGACATGGATTGGACGAACCACTGAA
TTGCCGCATTGCAGAGATATTGTATTTAAGTGCCTAGCTCGATACATAAACGGGTCTCTCTGGTTAGACC
AGATCTGAGCCTGGGAGCTCTCTGGCTAACTAGGGAACCCACTGCTTAAGCCTCAATAAAGCTTGCCTTG
AGTGCTTCAAGTAGTGTGTGCCCGTCTGTTGTGTGACTCTGGTAACTAGAGATCCCTCAGACCCTTTTAG
TCAGTGTGGAAAATCTCTAGCAGTGGCGCCCGAACAGGGACTTGAAAGCGAAAGGGAAACCAGAGGAGCT
CTCTCGACGCAGGACTCGGCTTGCTGAAGCGCGCACGGCAAGAGGCGAGGGGCGGCGACTGGTGAGTACG
CCAAAAATTTTGACTAGCGGAGGCTAGAAGGAGAGAGATGGGTGCGAGAGCGTCAGTATTAAGCGGGGGA
GAATTAGATCGCGATGGGAAAAAATTCGGTTAAGGCCAGGGGGAAAGAAAAAATATAAATTAAAACATAT
AGTATGGGCAAGCAGGGAGCTAGAACGATTCGCAGTTAATCCTGGCCTGTTAGAAACATCAGAAGGCTGT
AGACAAATACTGGGACAGCTACAACCATCCCTTCAGACAGGATCAGAAGAACTTAGATCATTATATAATA
CAGTAGCAACCCTCTATTGTGTGCATCAAAGGATAGAGATAAAAGACACCAAGGAAGCTTTAGACAAGAT
AGAGGAAGAGCAAAACAAAAGTAAGACCACCGCACAGCAAGCGGCCGCTGATCTTCAGACCTGGAGGAGG
AGATATGAGGGACAATTGGAGAAGTGAATTATATAAATATAAAGTAGTAAAAATTGAACCATTAGGAGTA
GCACCCACCAAGGCAAAGAGAAGAGTGGTGCAGAGAGAAAAAAGAGCAGTGGGAATAGGAGCTTTGTTCC
TTGGGTTCTTGGGAGCAGCAGGAAGCACTATGGGCGCAGCGTCAATGACGCTGACGGTACAGGCCAGACA
ATTATTGTCTGGTATAGTGCAGCAGCAGAACAATTTGCTGAGGGCTATTGAGGCGCAACAGCATCTGTTG
CAACTCACAGTCTGGGGCATCAAGCAGCTCCAGGCAAGAATCCTGGCTGTGGAAAGATACCTAAAGGATC
AACAGCTCCTGGGGATTTGGGGTTGCTCTGGAAAACTCATTTGCACCACTGCTGTGCCTTGGAATGCTAG
TTGGAGTAATAAATCTCTGGAACAGATTTGGAATCACACGACCTGGATGGAGTGGGACAGAGAAATTAAC
AATTACACAAGCTTAATACACTCCTTAATTGAAGAATCGCAAAACCAGCAAGAAAAGAATGAACAAGAAT
TATTGGAATTAGATAAATGGGCAAGTTTGTGGAATTGGTTTAACATAACAAATTGGCTGTGGTATATAAA
ATTATTCATAATGATAGTAGGAGGCTTGGTAGGTTTAAGAATAGTTTTTGCTGTACTTTCTATAGTGAAT
AGAGTTAGGCAGGGATATTCACCATTATCGTTTCAGACCCACCTCCCAACCCCGAGGGGACCCAGAGAGG
GCCTATTTCCCATGATTCCTTCATATTTGCATATACGATACAAGGCTGTTAGAGAGATAATTAGAATTAA
TTTGACTGTAAACACAAAGATATTAGTACAAAATACGTGACGTAGAAAGTAATAATTTCTTGGGTAGTTT
GCAGTTTTAAAATTATGTTTTAAAATGGACTATCATATGCTTACCGTAACTTGAAAGTATTTCGATTTCT
TGGCTTTATATATCTTGTGGAAAGGACGAAACACCGCTACAGAACCTGTAGCAACAGTTTTAGAGCTAGA
AATAGCAAGTTAAAATAAGGCTAGTCCGTTATCAACTTGAAAAAGTGGCACCGAGTCGGTGCTTTTTTAA
GCTTGGCGTAACTAGATCTTGAGACAAATGGCAGTATTCATCCACAATTTTAAAAGAAAAGGGGGGATTG
GGGGGTACAGTGCAGGGGAAAGAATAGTAGACATAATAGCAACAGACATACAAACTAAAGAATTACAAAA
ACAAATTACAAAAATTCAAAATTTTCGGGTTTATTACAGGGACAGCAGAGATCCACTTTGGCGCCGGCTC
GAGGGGG
