>Addgene plasmid #76603 | DGUOK gRNA (BRDN0001147942) | depositor partial sequence | sequence record 144063 | Target Sequence
CTACAGAACCTGTAGCAACA
