>Addgene plasmid #76603 | DGUOK gRNA (BRDN0001147942) | addgene partial sequence | sequence record 186151 | hU6-F
AGAAAGTAATAATTTCTTGGGTAGTTTGCAGTTTTAAAATTATGTTTTAAAATGGACTATCATATGCTTA
CCGTAACTTGAAAGTATTTCGATTTCTTGGCTTTATATATCTTGTGGAAAGGACGAAACACCGCTACAGA
ACCTGTAGCAACAGTTTTAGAGCTAGAAATAGCAAGTTAAAATAAGGCTAGTCCGTTATCAACTTGAAAA
AGTGGCACCGAGTCGGTGCTTTTTTAAGCTTGGCGTAACTAGATCTTGAGACAAATGGCAGTATTCATCC
ACAATTTTAAAAGAAAAGGGGGGATTGGGGGGTACAGTGCAGGGGAAAGAATAGTAGACATAATAGCAAC
AGACATACAAACTAAAGAATTACAAAAACAAATTACAAAAATTCAAAATTTTCGGGTTTATTACAGGGAC
AGCAGAGATCCACTTTGGCGCCGGCTCGAGGGGGCCCGGGTGCAAAGATGGATAAAGTTTTAAACAGAGA
GGAATCTTTGCAGCTAATGGACCTTCTAGGTCTTGAAAGGAGTGGGAATTGGCTCCGGTGCCCGTCAGTG
GGCAGAGCGC
